Addgene plasmid #192338: pSLIK mCh-V5-NES-EGFP-ERBB2 NLS zeo
Purpose: Lentiviral expression vector for an inducible mCh-V5-NES-EGFP-ERBB2 NLS
Depositing lab: Kevin Janes. Depositing organization: University of Virginia. Publication: Nucleocytoplasmic transport of active HER2 causes fractional escape from the DCIS-like state. Wang L, Paudel BB, McKnight RA, Janes KA. Nat Commun. 2023 Apr 13;14(1):2110. doi: 10.1038/s41467-023-37914-x. PubMed 37055441.
Backbone
  Vector backbone: pSLIK zeo
  Backbone manufacturer: Addgene #25736
  Vector type: Lentiviral
Growth in bacteria
  Bacterial resistance: Ampicillin, 100 μg/mL
  Growth temperature: 30°C
  Growth strain: NEB Stable
  Copy number: High Copy
Gene/Insert
  Gene/Insert name: mCh-V5-NES-EGFP-ERBB2 NLS
  Species: H. sapiens (human)
  Entrez Gene: ERBB2 (a.k.a. CD340, HER-2, HER-2/neu, HER2, MLN 19, MLN-19, NEU, NGL, TKR1, VSCN2, c-ERB-2, c-ERB2, p185(erbB2))
  Tag / fusion protein: 3xFLAG (N terminal on insert)
  Cloning method: Gateway Cloning
Terms and licenses: Academic/Nonprofit Terms; Industry Terms: Not Available to Industry
How to cite: pSLIK mCh-V5-NES-EGFP-ERBB2 NLS zeo was a gift from Kevin Janes (Addgene plasmid # 192338 ; http://n2t.net/addgene:192338 ; RRID:Addgene_192338)
