[The description below was written by a language model from this plasmid's Addgene catalogue record and pLannotate feature annotations shown in this document.]
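Description:
pSLIK mCh-V5-NES-EGFP-ERBB2 NLS zeo is a single-vector, doxycycline-inducible HIV-1-based lentiviral construct built on the pSLIK zeo backbone by Gateway recombination. It is propagated in E. coli through a high-copy ColE1/pUC-type origin with ampicillin resistance (AmpR), and also carries an f1 origin. The viral transcript is driven by a CMV enhancer/promoter fused to a truncated 5' LTR. It contains the Ψ packaging signal with a gag fragment, the RRE for Rev-dependent export, the cPPT/CTS, a WPRE and a truncated 3' LTR followed by a bGH polyadenylation signal.

Between the attB1 and attB2 sites lies the payload: a tight TRE promoter (seven tet operators plus minimal CMV) driving a fusion annotated as mCherry, a V5 epitope tag and EGFP. By its name, the fusion also carries a nuclear export signal between V5 and EGFP and a nuclear localization signal from human ERBB2 (HER2) after EGFP. These short elements are not individually annotated, although unannotated gaps exist at the corresponding positions. The catalogue lists an N-terminal 3xFLAG tag, but the feature table shows no such tag and little room for one upstream of mCherry.

Downstream, a UbC promoter expresses the rtTA3 transactivator, which is linked by an EMCV IRES to BleoR. Transduced cells can therefore be selected with Zeocin and switch on the reporter when doxycycline is added. A second SV40/EM7-driven BleoR cassette sits outside the LTRs.

The design suggests a two-colour shuttling reporter for testing the ERBB2 nuclear localization sequence. This fits the associated work on nucleocytoplasmic transport of HER2, though the record itself states only inducible expression.
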