Features (pLannotate 1.2.2; 42 found; start..end, strand, type, name):
     31..83      -  misc_feature   bom (fragment): basis of mobility region from pBR322
    238..617     +  enhancer       CMV enhancer: human cytomegalovirus immediate early enhancer
    618..817     +  promoter       CMV promoter: human cytomegalovirus (CMV) immediate early promoter
    835..1015    +  LTR            5' LTR (truncated): truncated 5' long terminal repeat (LTR) from HIV-1
   1062..1187    +  misc_feature   HIV-1 Ψ: packaging signal of human immunodeficiency virus type 1
   1171..1534    +  CDS            HIV-1 gag (fragment): gag protein from human immunodeficiency virus 1; gag
   1680..1913    +  misc_feature   RRE: The Rev response element (RRE) of HIV-1 allows for Rev-dependent mRNA export from the nucleus to the cytoplasm.
   2290..2390    +  CDS            Rev (fragment): human immunodeficiency virus 1 (HIV-1) Rev protein; rev; enhances nuclear export of unspliced and incompletely spliced viral mRNAs
   2440..2557    +  misc_feature   cPPT/CTS: central polypurine tract and central termination sequence of HIV-1
   2614..2638    +  protein_bind   attB1: mutant version of attB; recombination site for the Gateway® BP reaction BP Clonase™
   2670..2984    +  promoter       tight TRE promoter: Tet-responsive promoter PTight, consisting of seven tet operator sequences followed by the minimal CMV promoter
   2991..3698    +  CDS            mCherry: mCherry is a basic (constitutively fluorescent) red fluorescent protein published in 2004, derived from Discosoma sp.. It is reported to be a very rapidly-maturing monomer with low acid sensitivity.
   3699..3740    +  CDS            V5 tag: epitope tag from simian virus 5
   3777..4490    +  CDS            EGFP: EGFP is a basic (constitutively fluorescent) green fluorescent protein published in 1996, derived from Aequorea victoria. It is reported to be a rapidly-maturing weak dimer with moderate acid sensitivity.
   4577..4601    -  protein_bind   attB2: mutant version of attB; recombination site for the Gateway® BP reaction BP Clonase™
   4651..5862    +  promoter       UbC promoter: human ubiquitin C promoter
   5921..6618    +  CDS            rtTA3 (fragment): reverse tetracycline transactivator 3 activates expression from Tet-responsive promoters in the presence of doxycycline
   6548..6658    +  CDS            VP48: 3 tandem repeats of the minimal activation domain of herpes simplex virus VP16 (Cheng et al., 2013)
   6816..7278    +  misc_feature   IRES: internal ribosome entry site (IRES) of the encephalomyocarditis virus (EMCV)
   7300..7347    +  promoter       EM7 promoter: synthetic bacterial promoter&nbsp
   7366..7740    +  CDS            BleoR: antibiotic-binding protein; Sh ble from Streptoalloteichus hindustanus; confers resistance to bleomycin, phleomycin, and Zeocin™
   7774..7857    +  CDS            large T antigen (fragment): large T antigen from SV40 (simian virus 40)
   7891..7914    +  misc_feature   MCS (fragment): pBluescript multiple cloning site
   7914..8502    +  misc_feature   WPRE: woodchuck hepatitis virus posttranscriptional regulatory element
   8503..8522    +  misc_feature   MCS (fragment): pBluescript multiple cloning site
   8524..9024    +  CDS            nef (fragment): NEF_HV1LA - Experimental evidence at protein level: Swiss-Prot protein existence level 1. Extracellular Nef protein targets CD4(+) T-lymphocytes for apoptosis by interacting with CXCR4 surface receptors. From Human immunodeficiency virus type 1 group M subtype B (isolate Lai) (HIV-1).
   9031..9211    +  LTR            5' LTR (truncated): truncated 5' long terminal repeat (LTR) from HIV-1
   9243..9467    +  polyA_signal   bGH poly(A) signal: bovine growth hormone polyadenylation signal
   9471..9492    +  promoter       SV40 promoter (fragment): SV40 enhancer and early promoter
   9513..9941    +  rep_origin     f1 ori (sequence partly withheld): f1 bacteriophage origin of replication; arrow indicates direction of (+) strand synthesis
   9955..10284   +  promoter       SV40 promoter: SV40 enhancer and early promoter
  10332..10379   +  promoter       EM7 promoter: synthetic bacterial promoter&nbsp
  10398..10772   +  CDS            BleoR: antibiotic-binding protein; Sh ble from Streptoalloteichus hindustanus; confers resistance to bleomycin, phleomycin, and Zeocin™
  10782..10907   +  CDS            ble (fragment): BLE_KLEPN - Experimental evidence at protein level: Swiss-Prot protein existence level 1. Binding protein with a strong affinity to the bleomycin family of antibiotics. Binds to CL990; an antimitotic-antibiotic compound. From Klebsiella pneumoniae.
  10902..11023   +  polyA_signal   SV40 poly(A) signal: SV40 polyadenylation signal
  11094..11116   -  protein_bind   lac operator (fragment): The lac repressor binds to the lac operator to inhibit transcription in E. coli. This inhibition can be relieved by adding lactose or isopropyl-β-D-thiogalactopyranoside (IPTG). lac repressor encoded by lacI
  11120..11150   -  promoter       lac promoter: promoter for the E. coli lac operon
  11165..11186   -  protein_bind   CAP binding site: CAP binding activates transcription in the presence of cAMP. E. coli catabolite activator protein
  11199..11291   -  CDS            lacI (fragment): lac repressor; lacI; The lac repressor binds to the lac operator to inhibit transcription in E. coli. This inhibition can be relieved by adding lactose or isopropyl-β-D-thiogalactopyranoside (IPTG).
  11474..12062   -  rep_origin     ori: high-copy-number ColE1/pMB1/pBR322/pUC origin of replication
  12233..13093   -  CDS            AmpR: β-lactamase; bla; confers resistance to ampicillin, carbenicillin, and related antibiotics
  13094..13198   -  promoter       AmpR promoter: bla
>Addgene plasmid #192338 | pSLIK mCh-V5-NES-EGFP-ERBB2 NLS zeo | addgene full sequence | sequence record 375846 | Addgene NGS Result
GTCGACGGATCGGGAGATCTCCCGATCCCCTATGGTGCACTCTCAGTACAATCTGCTCTGATGCCGCATA
GTTAAGCCAGTATCTGCTCCCTGCTTGTGTGTTGGAGGTCGCTGAGTAGTGCGCGAGCAAAATTTAAGCT
ACAACAAGGCAAGGCTTGACCGACAATTGCATGAAGAATCTGCTTAGGGTTAGGCGTTTTGCGCTGCTTC
GCGATGTACGGGCCAGATATACGCGTTGACATTGATTATTGACTAGTTATTAATAGTAATCAATTACGGG
GTCATTAGTTCATAGCCCATATATGGAGTTCCGCGTTACATAACTTACGGTAAATGGCCCGCCTGGCTGA
CCGCCCAACGACCCCCGCCCATTGACGTCAATAATGACGTATGTTCCCATAGTAACGCCAATAGGGACTT
TCCATTGACGTCAATGGGTGGAGTATTTACGGTAAACTGCCCACTTGGCAGTACATCAAGTGTATCATAT
GCCAAGTACGCCCCCTATTGACGTCAATGACGGTAAATGGCCCGCCTGGCATTATGCCCAGTACATGACC
TTATGGGACTTTCCTACTTGGCAGTACATCTACGTATTAGTCATCGCTATTACCATGGTGATGCGGTTTT
GGCAGTACATCAATGGGCGTGGATAGCGGTTTGACTCACGGGGATTTCCAAGTCTCCACCCCATTGACGT
CAATGGGAGTTTGTTTTGGCACCAAAATCAACGGGACTTTCCAAAATGTCGTAACAACTCCGCCCCATTG
ACGCAAATGGGCGGTAGGCGTGTACGGTGGGAGGTCTATATAAGCAGCGCGTTTTGCCTGTACTGGGTCT
CTCTGGTTAGACCAGATCTGAGCCTGGGAGCTCTCTGGCTAACTAGGGAACCCACTGCTTAAGCCTCAAT
AAAGCTTGCCTTGAGTGCTTCAAGTAGTGTGTGCCCGTCTGTTGTGTGACTCTGGTAACTAGAGATCCCT
CAGACCCTTTTAGTCAGTGTGGAAAATCTCTAGCAGTGGCGCCCGAACAGGGACTTGAAAGCGAAAGGGA
AACCAGAGGAGCTCTCTCGACGCAGGACTCGGCTTGCTGAAGCGCGCACGGCAAGAGGCGAGGGGCGGCG
ACTGGTGAGTACGCCAAAAATTTTGACTAGCGGAGGCTAGAAGGAGAGAGATGGGTGCGAGAGCGTCAGT
ATTAAGCGGGGGAGAATTAGATCGCGATGGGAAAAAATTCGGTTAAGGCCAGGGGGAAAGAAAAAATATA
AATTAAAACATATAGTATGGGCAAGCAGGGAGCTAGAACGATTCGCAGTTAATCCTGGCCTGTTAGAAAC
ATCAGAAGGCTGTAGACAAATACTGGGACAGCTACAACCATCCCTTCAGACAGGATCAGAAGAACTTAGA
TCATTATATAATACAGTAGCAACCCTCTATTGTGTGCATCAAAGGATAGAGATAAAAGACACCAAGGAAG
CTTTAGACAAGATAGAGGAAGAGCAAAACAAAAGTAAGACCACCGCACAGCAAGCGGCCGCTGATCTTCA
GACCTGGAGGAGGAGATATGAGGGACAATTGGAGAAGTGAATTATATAAATATAAAGTAGTAAAAATTGA
ACCATTAGGAGTAGCACCCACCAAGGCAAAGAGAAGAGTGGTGCAGAGAGAAAAAAGAGCAGTGGGAATA
GGAGCTTTGTTCCTTGGGTTCTTGGGAGCAGCAGGAAGCACTATGGGCGCAGCGTCAATGACGCTGACGG
TACAGGCCAGACAATTATTGTCTGGTATAGTGCAGCAGCAGAACAATTTGCTGAGGGCTATTGAGGCGCA
ACAGCATCTGTTGCAACTCACAGTCTGGGGCATCAAGCAGCTCCAGGCAAGAATCCTGGCTGTGGAAAGA
TACCTAAAGGATCAACAGCTCCTGGGGATTTGGGGTTGCTCTGGAAAACTCATTTGCACCACTGCTGTGC
CTTGGAATGCTAGTTGGAGTAATAAATCTCTGGAACAGATTTGGAATCACACGACCTGGATGGAGTGGGA
CAGAGAAATTAACAATTACACAAGCTTAATACACTCCTTAATTGAAGAATCGCAAAACCAGCAAGAAAAG
AATGAACAAGAATTATTGGAATTAGATAAATGGGCAAGTTTGTGGAATTGGTTTAACATAACAAATTGGC
TGTGGTATATAAAATTATTCATAATGATAGTAGGAGGCTTGGTAGGTTTAAGAATAGTTTTTGCTGTACT
TTCTATAGTGAATAGAGTTAGGCAGGGATATTCACCATTATCGTTTCAGACCCACCTCCCAACCCCGAGG
GGACCCGACAGGCCCGAAGGAATAGAAGAAGAAGGTGGAGAGAGAGACAGAGACAGATCCATTCGATTAG
TGAACGGATCGGCACTGCGTGCGCCAATTCTGCAGACAAATGGCAGTATTCATCCACAATTTTAAAAGAA
AAGGGGGGATTGGGGGGTACAGTGCAGGGGAAAGAATAGTAGACATAATAGCAACAGACATACAAACTAA
AGAATTACAAAAACAAATTACAAAAATTCAAAATTTTCGGGTTTATTACAGGGACAGCAGAGATCCAGTT
TGGTTAATTCTAGACAGTTATCAACAAGTTTGTACAAAAAAGCAGGCTTTAAAGGAACCAATTCAGTCGA
CTGGATCCCGAGTTTACTCCCTATCAGTGATAGAGAACGTATGTCGAGTTTACTCCCTATCAGTGATAGA
GAACGATGTCGAGTTTACTCCCTATCAGTGATAGAGAACGTATGTCGAGTTTACTCCCTATCAGTGATAG
AGAACGTATGTCGAGTTTACTCCCTATCAGTGATAGAGAACGTATGTCGAGTTTATCCCTATCAGTGATA
GAGAACGTATGTCGAGTTTACTCCCTATCAGTGATAGAGAACGTATGTCGAGGTAGGCGTGTACGGTGGG
AGGCCTATATAAGCAGAGCTCGTTTAGTGAACCGTCAGATCGCCACTAGTATGGTGAGCAAGGGCGAGGA
GGATAACATGGCCATCATCAAGGAGTTCATGCGCTTCAAGGTGCACATGGAGGGCTCCGTGAACGGCCAC
GAGTTCGAGATCGAGGGCGAGGGCGAGGGCCGCCCCTACGAGGGCACCCAGACCGCCAAGCTGAAGGTGA
CCAAGGGTGGCCCCCTGCCCTTCGCCTGGGACATCCTGTCCCCTCAGTTCATGTACGGCTCCAAGGCCTA
CGTGAAGCACCCCGCCGACATCCCCGACTACTTGAAGCTGTCCTTCCCCGAGGGCTTCAAGTGGGAGCGC
GTGATGAACTTCGAGGACGGCGGCGTGGTGACCGTGACCCAGGACTCCTCCCTGCAGGACGGCGAGTTCA
TCTACAAGGTGAAGCTGCGCGGCACCAACTTCCCCTCCGACGGCCCCGTAATGCAGAAGAAGACCATGGG
CTGGGAGGCCTCCTCCGAGCGGATGTACCCCGAGGACGGCGCCCTGAAGGGCGAGATCAAGCAGAGGCTG
AAGCTGAAGGACGGCGGCCACTACGACGCTGAGGTCAAGACCACCTACAAGGCCAAGAAGCCCGTGCAGC
TGCCCGGCGCCTACAACGTCAACATCAAGTTGGACATCACCTCCCACAACGAGGACTACACCATCGTGGA
ACAGTACGAACGCGCCGAGGGCCGCCACTCCACCGGCGGCATGGACGAGCTGTACAAGGGTAAGCCTATC
CCTAACCCTCTCCTCGGTCTCGATTCTACGACCGGTTTAGCCTTGAAATTAGCAGGTCTTGATATCATGG
TGAGCAAGGGCGAGGAGCTGTTCACCGGGGTGGTGCCCATCCTGGTCGAGCTGGACGGCGACGTAAACGG
CCACAAGTTCAGCGTGTCTGGCGAGGGCGAGGGCGATGCCACCTACGGCAAGCTGACCCTGAAGTTCATC
TGCACCACCGGCAAGCTGCCCGTGCCCTGGCCCACCCTCGTGACCACCCTGACCTACGGCGTGCAGTGCT
TCAGCCGCTACCCCGACCACATGAAGCAGCACGACTTCTTCAAGTCCGCCATGCCCGAAGGCTACGTCCA
GGAGCGCACCATCTTCTTCAAGGACGACGGCAACTACAAGACCCGCGCCGAGGTGAAGTTCGAGGGCGAC
ACCCTGGTGAACCGCATCGAGCTGAAGGGCATCGACTTCAAGGAGGACGGCAACATCCTGGGGCACAAGC
TGGAGTACAACTACAACAGCCACAACGTCTATATCATGGCCGACAAGCAGAAGAACGGCATCAAGGCGAA
CTTCAAGATCCGCCACAACATCGAGGACGGCAGCGTGCAGCTCGCCGACCACTACCAGCAGAACACCCCC
ATCGGCGACGGCCCCGTGCTGCTGCCCGACAACCACTACCTGAGCACCCAGTCCGCCCTGAGCAAAGACC
CCAACGAGAAGCGCGATCACATGGTCCTGCTGGAGTTCGTGACCGCCGCCGGGATCACTCTCGGCATGGA
CGAGCTGTACGGTACCAAACGAAGGCAGCAGAAGATCCGGAAGTATACGATGCGTAGGTGACAATTGGAA
GACTAATGCGTTTTCGAGATATCTAGACCCAGCTTTCTTGTACAAAGTGGTTGATAACATCTCGAGCCAT
AAAGATGGTTAATTAACCCACCCAAGATCTGGCCTCCGCGCCGGGTTTTGGCGCCTCCCGCGGGCGCCCC
CCTCCTCACGGCGAGCGCTGCCACGTCAGACGAAGGGCGCAGCGAGCGTCCTGATCCTTCCGCCCGGACG
CTCAGGACAGCGGCCCGCTGCTCATAAGACTCGGCCTTAGAACCCCAGTATCAGCAGAAGGACATTTTAG
GACGGGACTTGGGTGACTCTAGGGCACTGGTTTTCTTTCCAGAGAGCGGAACAGGCGAGGAAAAGTAGTC
CCTTCTCGGCGATTCTGCGGAGGGATCTCCGTGGGGCGGTGAACGCCGATGATTATATAAGGACGCGCCG
GGTGTGGCACAGCTAGTTCCGTCGCAGCCGGGATTTGGGTCGCGGTTCTTGTTTGTGGATCGCTGTGATC
GTCACTTGGTGAGTAGCGGGCTGCTGGGCTGGCCGGGGCTTTCGTGGCCGCCGGGCCGCTCGGTGGGACG
GAAGCGTGTGGAGAGACCGCCAAGGGCTGTAGTCTGGGTCCGCGAGCAAGGTTGCCCTGAACTGGGGGTT
GGGGGGAGCGCAGCAAAATGGCGGCTGTTCCCGAGTCTTGAATGGAAGACGCTTGTGAGGCGGGCTGTGA
GGTCGTTGAAACAAGGTGGGGGGCATGGTGGGCGGCAAGAACCCAAGGTCTTGAGGCCTTCGCTAATGCG
GGAAAGCTCTTATTCGGGTGAGATGGGCTGGGGCACCATCTGGGGACCCTGACGTGAAGTTTGTCACTGA
CTGGAGAACTCGGTTTGTCGTCTGTTGCGGGGGCGGCAGTTATGGCGGTGCCGTTGGGCAGTGCACCCGT
ACCTTTGGGAGCGCGCGCCCTCGTCGTGTCGTGACGTCACCCGTTCTGTTGGCTTATAATGCAGGGTGGG
GCCACCTGCCGGTAGGTGTGCGGTAGGCTTTTCTCCGTCGCAGGACGCAGGGTTCGGGCCTAGGGTAGGC
TCTCCTGAATCGACAGGCGCCGGACCTCTGGTGAGGGGAGGGATAAGTGAGGCGTCAGTTTCTTTGGTCG
GTTTTATGTACCTATCTTCTTAAGTAGCTGAAGCTCCGGTTTTGAACTATGCGCTCGGGGTTGGCGAGTG
TGTTTTGTGAAGTTTTTTAGGCACCTTTTGAAATGTAATCATTTGGGTCAATATGTAATTTTCAGTGTTA
GACTAGTAAATTGTCCGCTAAATTCTGGCCGTTTTTGGCTTTTTTGTTAGACGAAGCTTGGTACCGAGCT
CGGATCTCCACCCCGTACCGGTCCTGCAGTCGAATTCACCATGTCTAGACTGGACAAGAGCAAAGTCATA
AACGGAGCTCTGGAATTACTCAATGGTGTCGGTATCGAAGGCCTGACGACAAGGAAACTCGCTCAAAAGC
TGGGAGTTGAGCAGCCTACCCTGTACTGGCACGTGAAGAACAAGCGGGCCCTGCTCGATGCCCTGCCAAT
CGAGATGCTGGACAGGCATCATACCCACTTCTGCCCCCTGGAAGGCGAGTCATGGCAAGACTTTCTGCGG
AACAACGCCAAGTCATACCGCTGTGCTCTCCTCTCACATCGCGACGGGGCTAAAGTGCATCTCGGCACCC
GCCCAACAGAGAAACAGTACGAAACCCTGGAAAATCAGCTCGCGTTCCTGTGTCAGCAAGGCTTCTCCCT
GGAGAACGCACTGTACGCTCTGTCCGCCGTGGGCCACTTTACACTGGGCTGCGTATTGGAGGAACAGGAG
CATCAAGTAGCAAAAGAGGAAAGAGAGACACCTACCACCGATTCTATGCCCCCACTTCTGAGACAAGCAA
TTGAGCTGTTCGACCGGCAGGGAGCCGAACCTGCCTTCCTTTTCGGCCTGGAACTAATCATATGTGGCCT
GGAGAAACAGCTAAAGTGCGAAAGCGGCGGGCCGACCGACGCCCTTGACGATTTTGACTTAGACATGCTC
CCAGCCGATGCCCTTGACGACTTTGACCTTGATATGCTGCCTGCTGACGCTCTTGACGATTTTGACCTTG
ACATGCTCCCCGGGTAACTAAGTAAGGATCCGCGGCCGCACTAGAGGAATTCCGCCCCTCTCCCYCCCCC
CCCCCTAACGTTACTGGCCGAAGCCGCTTGGAATAAGGCCGGTGTGCGTTTGTCTATATGTTATTTTCCA
CCATATTGCCGTCTTTTGGCAATGTGAGGGCCCGGAAACCTGGCCCTGTCTTCTTGACGAGCATTCCTAG
GGGTCTTTCCCCTCTCGCCAAAGGAATGCAAGGTCTGTTGAATGTCGTGAAGGAAGCAGTTCCTCTGGAA
GCTTCTTGAAGACAAACAACGTCTGTAGCGACCCTTTGCAGGCAGCGGAACCCCCCACCTGGCGACAGGT
GCCTCTGCGGCCAAAAGCCACGTGTATAAGATACACCTGCAAAGGCGGCACAACCCCAGTGCCACGTTGT
GAGTTGGATAGTTGTGGAAAGAGTCAAATGGCTCTCCTCAAGCGTATTCAACAAGGGGCTGAAGGATGCC
CAGAAGGTACCCCATTGTATGGGATCTGATCTGGGGCCTCGGTGCACATGCTTTACATGTGTTTAGTCGA
GGTTAAAAAAACGTCTAGGCCCCCCGAACCACGGGGACGTGGTTTTCCTTTGAAAAACACGATGATAAGC
TTACCGGTACGCGTGATGTGTTGACAATTAATCATCGGCATAGTATATCGGCATAGTATAATACGACAAG
GTGAGGAACTAAACCATGGCCAAGTTGACCAGTGCCGTTCCGGTGCTCACCGCGCGCGACGTCGCCGGAG
CGGTCGAGTTCTGGACCGACCGGCTCGGGTTCTCCCGGGACTTCGTGGAGGACGACTTCGCCGGTGTGGT
CCGGGACGACGTGACCCTGTTCATCAGCGCGGTCCAGGACCAGGTGGTGCCGGACAACACCCTGGCCTGG
GTGTGGGTGCGCGGCCTGGACGAGCTGTACGCCGAGTGGTCGGAGGTCGTGTCCACGAACTTCCGGGACG
CCTCCGGGCCGGCCATGACCGAGATCGGCGAGCAGCCGTGGGGGCGGGAGTTCGCCCTGCGCGACCCGGC
CGGCAACTGCGTGCACTTCGTGGCCGAGGAGCAGGACTGACACATCTGTACAAGTAAAGCGGCCGCGACT
CTAGATCATAATCAGCCATACCACATTTGTAGAGGTTTTACTTGCTTTAAAAAACCTCCCACACCTCCCC
CTGAACCTGAAACATAAAATGAATGCAATTGTTGTTGTTTAGTCCCTCCCAATTCGATATCAAGCTTATC
GATAATCAACCTCTGGATTACAAAATTTGTGAAAGATTGACTGGTATTCTTAACTATGTTGCTCCTTTTA
CGCTATGTGGATACGCTGCTTTAATGCCTTTGTATCATGCTATTGCTTCCCGTATGGCTTTCATTTTCTC
CTCCTTGTATAAATCCTGGTTGCTGTCTCTTTATGAGGAGTTGTGGCCCGTTGTCAGGCAACGTGGCGTG
GTGTGCACTGTGTTTGCTGACGCAACCCCCACTGGTTGGGGCATTGCCACCACCTGTCAGCTCCTTTCCG
GGACTTTCGCTTTCCCCCTCCCTATTGCCACGGCGGAACTCATCGCCGCCTGCCTTGCCCGCTGCTGGAC
AGGGGCTCGGCTGTTGGGCACTGACAATTCCGTGGTGTTGTCGGGGAAATCATCGTCCTTTCCTTGGCTG
CTCGCCTGTGTTGCCACCTGGATTCTGCGCGGGACGTCCTTCTGCTACGTCCCTTCGGCCCTCAATCCAG
CGGACCTTCCTTCCCGCGGCCTGCTGCCGGCTCTGCGGCCTCTTCCGCGTCTTCGCCTTCGCCCTCAGAC
GAGTCGGATCTCCCTTTGGGCCGCCTCCCCGCATCGATACCGTCGACCTCGATCGAGACCTAGAAAAACA
TGGAGCAATCACAAGTAGCAATACAGCAGCTACCAATGCTGATTGTGCCTGGCTAGAAGCACAAGAGGAG
GAGGAGGTGGGTTTTCCAGTCACACCTCAGGTACCTTTAAGACCAATGACTTACAAGGCAGCTGTAGATC
TTAGCCACTTTTTAAAAGAAAAGGGGGGACTGGAAGGGCTAATTCACTCCCAACGAAGACAAGATATCCT
TGATCTGTGGATCTACCACACACAAGGCTACTTCCCTGATTGGCAGAACTACACACCAGGGCCAGGGATC
AGATATCCACTGACCTTTGGATGGTGCTACAAGCTAGTACCAGTTGAGCAAGAGAAGGTAGAAGAAGCCA
ATGAAGGAGAGAACACCCGCTTGTTACACCCTGTGAGCCTGCATGGGATGGATGACCCGGAGAGAGAAGT
ATTAGAGTGGAGGTTTGACAGCCGCCTAGCATTTCATCACATGGCCCGAGAGCTGCATCCGGACTGTACT
GGGTCTCTCTGGTTAGACCAGATCTGAGCCTGGGAGCTCTCTGGCTAACTAGGGAACCCACTGCTTAAGC
CTCAATAAAGCTTGCCTTGAGTGCTTCAAGTAGTGTGTGCCCGTCTGTTGTGTGACTCTGGTAACTAGAG
ATCCCTCAGACCCTTTTAGTCAGTGTGGAAAATCTCTAGCAGGGCCCGTTTAAACCCGCTGATCAGCCTC
GACTGTGCCTTCTAGTTGCCAGCCATCTGTTGTTTGCCCCTCCCCCGTGCCTTCCTTGACCCTGGAAGGT
GCCACTCCCACTGTCCTTTCCTAATAAAATGAGGAAATTGCATCGCATTGTCTGAGTAGGTGTCATTCTA
TTCTGGGGGGTGGGGTGGGGCAGGACAGCAAGGGGGAGGATTGGGAAGACAATAGCAGGCATGCTGGGGA
TGCGGTGGGCTCTATGGCTTCTGAGGCGGAAAGAACCAGCTGGGGCTCTAGGGGGTATCCCC
[124 nt withheld, positions 9513-9636]
C
[91 nt withheld, positions 9638-9728]
A
[49 nt withheld, positions 9730-9778]
CCTTTGACGTTGGAGTCCACGTTCTTT
[37 nt withheld, positions 9806-9842]
ACCCTATCTCGGTCTATTCTTTTGATTTATAAGGGATTTTGCCGATTTCGGCCTATTGGTTAAAAAATGA
GCTGATTTAACAAAAATTTAACGCGAATTAATTCTGTGGAATGTGTGTCAGTTAGGGTGTGGAAAGTCCC
CAGGCTCCCCAGCAGGCAGAAGTATGCAAAGCATGCATCTCAATTAGTCAGCAACCAGGTGTGGAAAGTC
CCCAGGCTCCCCAGCAGGCAGAAGTATGCAAAGCATGCATCTCAATTAGTCAGCAACCATAGTCCCGCCC
CTAACTCCGCCCATCCCGCCCCTAACTCCGCCCAGTTCCGCCCATTCTCCGCCCCATGGCTGACTAATTT
TTTTTATTTATGCAGAGGCCGAGGCCGCCTCTGCCTCTGAGCTATTCCAGAAGTAGTGAGGAGGCTTTTT
TGGAGGCCTAGGCTTTTGCAAAAAGCTCCCGGGAGCTTGTATATCCATTTTCGGATCTGATCAGCACGTG
TTGACAATTAATCATCGGCATAGTATATCGGCATAGTATAATACGACAAGGTGAGGAACTAAACCATGGC
CAAGTTGACCAGTGCCGTTCCGGTGCTCACCGCGCGCGACGTCGCCGGAGCGGTCGAGTTCTGGACCGAC
CGGCTCGGGTTCTCCCGGGACTTCGTGGAGGACGACTTCGCCGGTGTGGTCCGGGACGACGTGACCCTGT
TCATCAGCGCGGTCCAGGACCAGGTGGTGCCGGACAACACCCTGGCCTGGGTGTGGGTGCGCGGCCTGGA
CGAGCTGTACGCCGAGTGGTCGGAGGTCGTGTCCACGAACTTCCGGGACGCCTCCGGGCCGGCCATGACC
GAGATCGGCGAGCAGCCGTGGGGGCGGGAGTTCGCCCTGCGCGACCCGGCCGGCAACTGCGTGCACTTCG
TGGCCGAGGAGCAGGACTGACACGTGCTACGAGATTTCGATTCCACCGCCGCCTTCTATGAAAGGTTGGG
CTTCGGAATCGTTTTCCGGGACGCCGGCTGGATGATCCTCCAGCGCGGGGATCTCATGCTGGAGTTCTTC
GCCCACCCCAACTTGTTTATTGCAGCTTATAATGGTTACAAATAAAGCAATAGCATCACAAATTTCACAA
ATAAAGCATTTTTTTCACTGCATTCTAGTTGTGGTTTGTCCAAACTCATCAATGTATCTTATCATGTCTG
TATACCGTCGACCTCTAGCTAGAGCTTGGCGTAATCATGGTCATAGCTGTTTCCTGTGTGAAATTGTTAT
CCGCTCACAATTCCACACAACATACGAGCCGGAAGCATAAAGTGTAAAGCCTGGGGTGCCTAATGAGTGA
GCTAACTCACATTAATTGCGTTGCGCTCACTGCCCGCTTTCCAGTCGGGAAACCTGTCGTGCCAGCTGCA
TTAATGAATCGGCCAACGCGCGGGGAGAGGCGGTTTGCGTATTGGGCGCTCTTCCGCTTCCTCGCTCACT
GACTCGCTGCGCTCGGTCGTTCGGCTGCGGCGAGCGGTATCAGCTCACTCAAAGGCGGTAATACGGTTAT
CCACAGAATCAGGGGATAACGCAGGAAAGAACATGTGAGCAAAAGGCCAGCAAAAGGCCAGGAACCGTAA
AAAGGCCGCGTTGCTGGCGTTTTTCCATAGGCTCCGCCCCCCTGACGAGCATCACAAAAATCGACGCTCA
AGTCAGAGGTGGCGAAACCCGACAGGACTATAAAGATACCAGGCGTTTCCCCCTGGAAGCTCCCTCGTGC
GCTCTCCTGTTCCGACCCTGCCGCTTACCGGATACCTGTCCGCCTTTCTCCCTTCGGGAAGCGTGGCGCT
TTCTCATAGCTCACGCTGTAGGTATCTCAGTTCGGTGTAGGTCGTTCGCTCCAAGCTGGGCTGTGTGCAC
GAACCCCCCGTTCAGCCCGACCGCTGCGCCTTATCCGGTAACTATCGTCTTGAGTCCAACCCGGTAAGAC
ACGACTTATCGCCACTGGCAGCAGCCACTGGTAACAGGATTAGCAGAGCGAGGTATGTAGGCGGTGCTAC
AGAGTTCTTGAAGTGGTGGCCTAACTACGGCTACACTAGAAGAACAGTATTTGGTATCTGCGCTCTGCTG
AAGCCAGTTACCTTCGGAAAAAGAGTTGGTAGCTCTTGATCCGGCAAACAAACCACCGCTGGTAGCGGTG
GTTTTTTTGTTTGCAAGCAGCAGATTACGCGCAGAAAAAAAGGATCTCAAGAAGATCCTTTGATCTTTTC
TACGGGGTCTGACGCTCAGTGGAACGAAAACTCACGTTAAGGGATTTTGGTCATGAGATTATCAAAAAGG
ATCTTCACCTAGATCCTTTTAAATTAAAAATGAAGTTTTAAATCAATCTAAAGTATATATGAGTAAACTT
GGTCTGACAGTTACCAATGCTTAATCAGTGAGGCACCTATCTCAGCGATCTGTCTATTTCGTTCATCCAT
AGTTGCCTGACTCCCCGTCGTGTAGATAACTACGATACGGGAGGGCTTACCATCTGGCCCCAGTGCTGCA
ATGATACCGCGAGACCCACGCTCACCGGCTCCAGATTTATCAGCAATAAACCAGCCAGCCGGAAGGGCCG
AGCGCAGAAGTGGTCCTGCAACTTTATCCGCCTCCATCCAGTCTATTAATTGTTGCCGGGAAGCTAGAGT
AAGTAGTTCGCCAGTTAATAGTTTGCGCAACGTTGTTGCCATTGCTACAGGCATCGTGGTGTCACGCTCG
TCGTTTGGTATGGCTTCATTCAGCTCCGGTTCCCAACGATCAAGGCGAGTTACATGATCCCCCATGTTGT
GCAAAAAAGCGGTTAGCTCCTTCGGTCCTCCGATCGTTGTCAGAAGTAAGTTGGCCGCAGTGTTATCACT
CATGGTTATGGCAGCACTGCATAATTCTCTTACTGTCATGCCATCCGTAAGATGCTTTTCTGTGACTGGT
GAGTACTCAACCAAGTCATTCTGAGAATAGTGTATGCGGCGACCGAGTTGCTCTTGCCCGGCGTCAATAC
GGGATAATACCGCGCCACATAGCAGAACTTTAAAAGTGCTCATCATTGGAAAACGTTCTTCGGGGCGAAA
ACTCTCAAGGATCTTACCGCTGTTGAGATCCAGTTCGATGTAACCCACTCGTGCACCCAACTGATCTTCA
GCATCTTTTACTTTCACCAGCGTTTCTGGGTGAGCAAAAACAGGAAGGCAAAATGCCGCAAAAAAGGGAA
TAAGGGCGACACGGAAATGTTGAATACTCATACTCTTCCTTTTTCAATATTATTGAAGCATTTATCAGGG
TTATTGTCTCATGAGCGGATACATATTTGAATGTATTTAGAAAAATAAACAAATAGGGGTTCCGCGCACA
TTTCCCCGAAAAGTGCCACCTGAC
